Addgene plasmid #237946: TRBV25-1
Purpose: Encodes TRBV25-1 allele and TRAC to generate TCRs via cloning
Depositing lab: Michael Birnbaum. Depositing organization: Massachusetts Institute of Technology. Publication: Scalable TCR synthesis and screening enable antigen reactivity mapping in vitiligo. Gaglione SA, Mukkamala RS, Krishna C, Smith BE, Wadsworth MH 2nd, Jelinsky SA, Perez CR, Schmidt-Hong L, Katz EL, Gellatly KJ, Ali LR, Shen J, Holec PV, Zhao QH, Chan AO, Xu EJK, Kravarik KM, Guzova JA, Dobson CS, Singh H, Garber M, Dougan M, Dougan SK, Harris JE, Winkler A, Birnbaum ME. Immunity. 2026 Feb 10;59(2):477-493.e9. doi: 10.1016/j.immuni.2026.01.001. Epub 2026 Jan 28. PubMed 41610844.
Backbone
  Vector backbone: pGGA-select
  Backbone manufacturer: Addgene Plasmid #195714
  Backbone size w/o insert (bp): 2518
  Vector type: Synthetic Biology
Growth in bacteria
  Bacterial resistance: Chloramphenicol, 25 μg/mL
  Growth temperature: 37°C
  Growth strain: DH5alpha
  Copy number: High Copy
Gene/Insert
  Gene/Insert name: TRBV25-1-TRAC
  Species: H. sapiens (human)
  Insert size (bp): 422
  Mutation: None
  Entrez Gene: TRBV25-1 (a.k.a. TCRBV11S1A1T, TCRBV25S1, TRBV251)
  Cloning method: Unknown
Terms and licenses: Academic/Nonprofit Terms; Industry Terms: Not Available to Industry
Depositor comments: Please visit https://doi.org/10.1101/2025.04.24.649726 for bioRxiv preprint.
How to cite: TRBV25-1 was a gift from Michael Birnbaum (Addgene plasmid # 237946 ; http://n2t.net/addgene:237946 ; RRID:Addgene_237946)
