[The description below was written by a language model from this plasmid's Addgene catalogue record and pLannotate feature annotations shown in this document.]
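Description:
TRBV25-1 is a small, high-copy bacterial cloning plasmid built on the pGGA-select backbone and classed as a synthetic biology part vector. It is one of a set of modular building blocks for assembling human T cell receptor genes. It is maintained in E. coli through a ColE1/pUC-type origin of replication and selected with chloramphenicol, using a cat (chloramphenicol acetyltransferase) gene driven by its own cat promoter. A short fragment of the AmpR promoter is also annotated, but no ampicillin resistance gene is present. SP6 and T7 phage promoters flank the insert region in convergent orientation, as is typical of this kind of destination backbone. The record shows no mammalian promoter, polyadenylation signal or viral element, so the plasmid is a sequence donor and not an expression construct.

The payload is human sequence in two annotated parts: a TCR beta-chain fragment corresponding to the TRBV25-1 variable gene segment, then, after a short unannotated gap, a coding region matching the TCR alpha constant region (TRAC), which wraps across the numbering origin of the circular sequence. The stated purpose is to supply the TRBV25-1 allele together with TRAC so that complete TCRs can be generated by cloning, presumably by combining this piece with parts carrying the CDR3/J regions, the alpha variable segment and the beta constant region. The cloning method is listed as unknown, and no restriction or assembly sites are annotated. The catalogue lists the insert as 422 bp, whereas the two annotated coding features together span more than that, so the listed figure may not cover the whole TRBV–TRAC region. The associated work concerns scalable TCR synthesis and screening for antigen reactivity mapping.
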