Features (pLannotate 1.2.2; 8 found; start..end, strand, type, name):
    437..455     -  promoter       T7 promoter: promoter for bacteriophage T7 RNA polymerase
    465..522     +  promoter       AmpR promoter (fragment): bla
    569..1225    -  CDS            cat: CAT_ECOLX - Experimental evidence at protein level: Swiss-Prot protein existence level 1. This enzyme is an effector of chloramphenicol resistance in bacteria. From Escherichia coli. This protein is used as a marker in many commonly used cloning vectors, such as pACYC184.
   1226..1328    -  promoter       cat promoter: promoter of the E. coli cat gene encoding chloramphenicol acetyltransferase
   1429..2017    +  rep_origin     ori: high-copy-number ColE1/pMB1/pBR322/pUC origin of replication
   2447..2465    +  promoter       SP6 promoter: promoter for bacteriophage SP6 RNA polymerase
   2519..2851    +  CDS            TRB (fragment): TRBR2_HUMAN - Experimental evidence at protein level: Swiss-Prot protein existence level 1. The beta chain of TRAV38-2DV8*01J31*01C*01/TRBV25- 1*01J2S3*01C2*01 alpha-beta T cell receptor (TR) clonotype that displays pan-cancer cell recognition via the invariant MR1 molecule. On CD8-positive T cell clone MC.7.G5, likely recognizes tumor-specific or -associated metabolite(s) essential for cancer cell survival, triggering killing of many cancer cell types including lung, melanoma, leukemia, colon, breast, prostate, bone and ovarian cancer cells. Mediates cancer cell cytotoxicity in an HLA-indepen
   2923..390     +  CDS            TRAC (across the origin): TRAC_HUMAN - Also known as TCRA. Experimental evidence at protein level: Swiss-Prot protein existence level 1. Constant region of T cell receptor (TR) alpha chain (PubMed:24600447). Alpha-beta T cell receptors are antigen specific receptors which are essential to the immune response and are present on the cell surface of T lymphocytes. Recognize peptide-major histocompatibility (MH) (pMH) complexes that are displayed by antigen presenting cells (APC), a prerequisite for efficient T cell adaptive immunity against pathogens (PubMed:25493333). Binding of alpha-beta TR to pMH complex initiates TR-
>Addgene plasmid #237946 | TRBV25-1 | addgene full sequence | sequence record 486347 | Addgene NGS Result
CTGAGAGACTCTAAATCCAGTGACAAGTCTGTCTGCCTATTCACCGATTTTGATTCTCAAACAAATGTGT
CACAAAGTAAGGATTCTGACGTCTATATCACAGACAAAACTGTGCTAGACATGAGGTCTATGGACTTCAA
GAGCAACAGTGCTGTGGCCTGGAGCAACAAATCTGACTTTGCATGTGCAAACGCCTTCAACAACAGCATT
ATTCCAGAAGATACCTTCTTCCCCAGCCCAGAAAGTTCCTGTGATGTCAAGCTGGTCGAGAAATCTTTTG
AAACAGATACGAACCTAAACTTTCAAAACCTGTCAGTGATTGGGTTCCGAATCCTCCTCCTGAAAGTGGC
CGGGTTTAATCTGCTCATGACGCTGCGGCTGTGGTCCAGCTGAGGAATTCATCAGAAGAGCCTCGAGGCG
GCCGCATGTGAGTCTCCCTATAGTGAGTCGTATTAATTTCGCGGGCGGAACCCCTATTTGTTTATTTTTC
TAAATACATTCAAATATGTATCCGCTCATGAGTAGCACCAGGCGTTTAAGGGCACCAATAACTGCCTTAA
AAAAATTACGCCCCGCCCTGCCACTCATCGCAGTACTGTTGTAATTCATTAAGCATTCTGCCGACATGGA
AGCCATCACAAACGGCATGATGAACCTGAATCGCCAGCGGCATCAGCACCTTGTCGCCTTGCGTATAATA
TTTGCCCATGGTGAAAACGGGGGCGAAGAAGTTGTCCATATTGGCCACGTTTAAATCAAAACTGGTGAAA
CTCACCCAGGGATTGGCTGAGACAAAAAACATATTCTCAATAAACCCTTTAGGGAAATAGGCCAGGTTTT
CACCGTAACACGCCACATCTTGCGAATATATGTGTAGAAACTGCCGGAAATCGTCGTGGTATTCACTCCA
GAGCGATGAAAACGTTTCAGTTTGCTCATGGAAAACGGTGTAACAAGGGTGAACACTATCCCATATCACC
AGCTCACCGTCTTTCATTGCCATACGAAATTCCGGATGAGCATTCATCAGGCGGGCAAGAATGTGAATAA
AGGCCGGATAAAACTTGTGCTTATTTTTCTTTACGGTCTTTAAAAAGGCCGTAATATCCAGCTGAACGGT
CTGGTTATAGGTACATTGAGCAACTGACTGAAATGCCTCAAAATGTTCTTTACGATGCCATTGGGATATA
TCAACGGTGGTATATCCAGTGATTTTTTTCTCCATTTTAGCTTCCTTAGCTCCTGAAAATCTCGATAACT
CAAAAAATACGCCCGGTAGTGATCTTATTTCATTATGGTGAAAGTTGGAACCTCTTACGTGCCGATCAAA
GTCTCATTTTCGCCAAAAGTTGTCATGACCAAAATCCCTTAACGTGAGTTTTCGTTCCACTGAGCGTCAG
ACCCCGTAGAAAAGATCAAAGGATCTTCTTGAGATCCTTTTTTTCTGCGCGTAATCTGCTGCTTGCAAAC
AAAAAAACCACCGCTACCAGCGGTGGTTTGTTTGCCGGATCAAGAGCTACCAACTCTTTTTCCGAAGGTA
ACTGGCTTCAGCAGAGCGCAGATACCAAATACTGTTCTTCTAGTGTAGCCGTAGTTAGGCCACCACTTCA
AGAACTCTGTAGCACCGCCTACATACCTCGCTCTGCTAATCCTGTTACCAGTGGCTGCTGCCAGTGGCGA
TAAGTCGTGTCTTACCGGGTTGGACTCAAGACGATAGTTACCGGATAAGGCGCAGCGGTCGGGCTGAACG
GGGGGTTCGTGCACACAGCCCAGCTTGGAGCGAACGACCTACACCGAACTGAGATACCTACAGCGTGAGC
TATGAGAAAGCGCCACGCTTCCCGAAGGGAGAAAGGCGGACAGGTATCCGGTAAGCGGCAGGGTCGGAAC
AGGAGAGCGCACGAGGGAGCTTCCAGGGGGAAACGCCTGGTATCTTTATAGTCCTGTCGGGTTTCGCCAC
CTCTGACTTGAGCGTCGATTTTTGTGATGCTCGTCAGGGGGGCGGAGCCTATGGAAAAACGCCAGCAATG
CGGCCTTTTTACGGTTCCTGGCCTTTTGCTGGCCTTTTGCTCACATGTTCTTTCCTGCGTTATCCCCTGA
TTCTGTGGATAACCGTATTACCGCCTTTGAGTGAGCTGATACCGCTCGCCGCAGCCGAACGACCGAGCGC
AGCGAGTCAGTGAGCGAGGAAGCCGAAAAATCAATAATCAGACAACAAGATGTGCGAACTCGATATTTTA
CACGACTCTCTTTACCAATTCTGCCCCGAATTACACTTAAAACGACTCAACAGCTTAACGTTGGCTTGCC
ACGCATTACTTGACTGTAAAACTCTCACTCTTACCGAACTTGGCCGTAACCTGCCAACCAAAGCGAGAAC
AAAACATAACATCAAACGAATCGACCGATTGTTAGGTAATCGTCACTTGCAGGAAGGTTTAAACGCATTT
AGGTGACACTATAGAAGTGTGTATCGCTCGAGGCTCTTCAGCATCTAGAGCCACCGGCATGAGCCACCAT
GACTATCAGGCTCCTCTGCTACATGGGCTTTTATTTTCTGGGGGCAGGCCTCATGGAAGCTGACATCTAC
CAGACCCCAAGATACCTTGTTATAGGGACAGGAAAGAAGATCACTCTGGAATGTTCTCAAACCATGGGCC
ATGACAAAATGTACTGGTATCAACAAGATCCAGGAATGGAACTACACCTCATCCACTATTCCTATGGAGT
TAATTCCACAGAGAAGGGAGATCTTTCCTCTGAGTCAACAGTCTCCAGAATAAGGACGGAGCATTTTCCC
CTGACCCTGGAGTCTGCCAGGCCCTCACATACCTCTCAGTACCTCTGTAGTCTTCGTCACGAGACGTAAT
GGAGACCATGCGATATCCGTAGGTCTCGAAACCGTCTCGGGGTGAAGACATCGACCCTGCCGTGTACCAG
